LOCUS       Exported 5353 bp ds-DNA circular SYN 13-MAY-2021
DEFINITION  Yeast Expression plasmid for SARS-CoV-2 nsp8.
ACCESSION   .
VERSION     .
KEYWORDS    pGBW-m4046477
SOURCE      synthetic DNA construct
  ORGANISM  synthetic DNA construct
REFERENCE   1 (bases 1 to 5353)
  TITLE     SARS-CoV-2 protein Yeast expression constructs, tagged, for protein
            expression and/or purification
REFERENCE   2 (bases 1 to 5353)
  AUTHORS   .
  TITLE     Direct Submission
  JOURNAL   Exported May 13, 2021 from SnapGene Server 1.1.58
            http://www.snapgene.com
FEATURES             Location/Qualifiers
     source          1..5353
                     /organism="synthetic DNA construct"
                     /mol_type="other DNA"
     promoter        10..417
                     /gene="S. cerevisiae TEF1"
                     /label=TEF1 promoter
                     /note="promoter for EF-1-alpha"
     CDS             1028..1045
                     /codon_start=1
                     /product="thrombin recognition and cleavage site"
                     /label=thrombin site
                     /translation="LVPRGS"
     CDS             1046..1063
                     /codon_start=1
                     /product="6xHis affinity tag"
                     /label=6xHis
                     /translation="HHHHHH"
     primer_bind     complement(1108..1126)
                     /label=CYC1
                     /note="CYC1 transcription termination signal, reverse
                     primer"
     CDS             1477..2280
                     /codon_start=1
                     /gene="S. cerevisiae URA3"
                     /product="orotidine-5'-phosphate decarboxylase, required
                     for uracil biosynthesis"
                     /label=URA3
                     /note="yeast auxotrophic marker, counterselectable with
                     5-fluoroorotic acid (5-FOA)"
                     /translation="MSKATYKERAATHPSPVAAKLFNIMHEKQTNLCASLDVRTTKELL
                     ELVEALGPKICLLKTHVDILTDFSMEGTVKPLKALSAKYNFLLFEDRKFADIGNTVKLQ
                     YSAGVYRIAEWADITNAHGVVGPGIVSGLKQAAEEVTKEPRGLLMLAELSCKGSLSTGE
                     YTKGTVDIAKSDKDFVIGFIAQRDMGGRDEGYDWLIMTPGVGLDDKGDALGQQYRTVDD
                     VVSTGSDIIIVGRGLFAKGRDAKVEGERYRKAGWEAYLRRCGQQN"
     rep_origin      2363..3345
                     /label=2u ori
                     /note="yeast 2u plasmid origin of replication"
     terminator      3423..3452
                     /label=T3Te terminator
                     /note="phage T3 early transcription terminator"
     rep_origin      3474..4061
                     /direction=RIGHT
                     /label=ori
                     /note="high-copy-number ColE1/pMB1/pBR322/pUC origin of
                     replication"
     terminator      4073..4100
                     /label=T7Te terminator
                     /note="phage T7 early transcription terminator"
     CDS             complement(4124..4315)
                     /codon_start=1
                     /gene="rop"
                     /product="Rop protein, which maintains plasmids at low copy
                     number"
                     /label=rop
                     /translation="MTKQEKTALNMARFIRSQTLTLLEKLNELDADEQADICESLHDHA
                     DELYRSCLARFGDDGENL"
     CDS             complement(4316..5176)
                     /codon_start=1
                     /gene="bla"
                     /product="beta-lactamase"
                     /label=AmpR
                     /note="confers resistance to ampicillin, carbenicillin, and
                     related antibiotics"
                     /translation="MSIQHFRVALIPFFAAFCLPVFAHPETLVKVKDAEDQLGARVGYI
                     ELDLNSGKILESLRPEERFPMMSTFKVLLCGAVLSRIDAGQEQLGRRIHYSQNDLVEYS
                     PVTEKHLTDGMTVRELCSAAITMSDNTAANLLLATIGGPKELTAFLHNMGDHVTRLDRW
                     EPELNEAIPNDERDTTMPVAMATTLRKLLTGELLTLASRQQLIDWMEADKVAGSLLRSA
                     LPAGWFIADKSGAGERGSRGIIAALGPDGKPSRIVVIYTTGSQATMDERNRQIAEIGAS
                     LIKHW"
     primer_bind     4939..4958
                     /label=Amp-R
                     /note="Ampicillin resistance gene, reverse primer"
     promoter        complement(5177..5279)
                     /label=cat promoter
                     /note="promoter of the E. coli cat gene encoding
                     chloramphenicol acetyltransferase"
     terminator      5280..5311
                     /label=tonB terminator
                     /note="bidirectional E. coli tonB-P14 transcription
                     terminator"
ORIGIN
        1 gcggccgccc cacacaccat agcttcaaaa tgtttctact ccttttttac tcttccagat
       61 tttctcggac tccgcgcatc gccgtaccac ttcaaaacac ccaagcacag catactaaat
      121 ttcccctctt tcttcctcta gggtgtcgtt aattacccgt actaaaggtt tggaaaagaa
      181 aaaagagacc gcctcgtttc tttttcttcg tcgaaaaagg caataaaaat ttttatcacg
      241 tttctttttc ttgaaaattt ttttttttga tttttttctc tttcgatgac ctcccattga
      301 tatttaagtt aataaacggt cttcaatttc tcaagtttca gtttcatttt tcttgttcta
      361 ttacaacttt ttttacttct tgctcattag aaagaaagca tagcaatcta atctaagttt
      421 taattacaaa atggctatcg ccagtgaatt ttcctcatta cctagctatg cagctttcgc
      481 tacggctcag gaggcctacg aacaagctgt agccaacggc gactctgaag ttgttcttaa
      541 gaaattgaag aagtctttga atgtcgcgaa atctgaattt gatagagatg ctgctatgca
      601 acgtaagcta gaaaagatgg ctgaccaagc aatgacccaa atgtacaaac aagccagaag
      661 tgaggacaag cgagctaagg tgacttccgc tatgcaaaca atgctgttca ctatgttgag
      721 aaagttggat aacgatgctc tgaacaatat tataaacaat gccagagatg gttgtgtccc
      781 cctcaacatt atcccattaa ccactgccgc taaattgatg gttgttattc cggattataa
      841 tacatacaaa aacacttgcg acggtaccac cttcacatac gcctctgctc tttgggaaat
      901 ccaacaggta gtcgacgctg actccaagat agttcaattg agcgaaattt ctatggataa
      961 ctcgccaaac ctagcttggc cattaatcgt cactgcgttg agagctaata gtgcggttaa
     1021 gttgcaactc gtgccgagag gttctcacca tcatcaccat cattaaacag gccccttttc
     1081 ctttgtcgat atcatgtaat tagttatgtc acgcttacat tcacgccctc ctcccacatc
     1141 cgctctaacc gaaaaggaag gagttagaca acctgaagtc taggtcccta tttatttttt
     1201 ttaatagtta tgttagtatt aagaacgtta tttatatttc aaatttttct tttttttctg
     1261 tacaaagcgg ccgccgaacc actagtgcac tgcagtacac ggtttccttg aaattttttt
     1321 gattcggtaa tctccgaaca gaaggaagaa cgaaggaagg agcacagact tagattggta
     1381 tatatacgca tatgtagtgt tgaagaaaca tgaaattgcc cagtattctt aacccaactg
     1441 cacagaacaa aaacgtgcag gaaacgaaga taaatcatgt cgaaagctac atataaggaa
     1501 cgtgctgcta ctcatcctag tcctgttgct gccaagctat ttaatatcat gcacgaaaag
     1561 caaacaaact tgtgtgcttc attggatgtt cgtaccacca aggaattact ggagttagtt
     1621 gaagcattag gtcccaaaat ttgtttacta aaaacacatg tggatatctt gactgatttt
     1681 tccatggagg gcacagttaa gccgctaaag gcattatccg ccaagtacaa ttttttactc
     1741 ttcgaggaca gaaaatttgc tgacattggt aatacagtca aattgcagta ctctgcgggt
     1801 gtatacagaa tagcagaatg ggcagacatt acgaatgcac acggtgtggt gggcccaggt
     1861 attgttagcg gtttgaagca ggcggcagaa gaagtaacaa aggaacctag aggccttttg
     1921 atgttagcag aattgtcatg caagggctcc ctatctactg gagaatatac taagggtact
     1981 gttgacattg cgaagagcga caaagatttt gttatcggct ttattgctca aagagacatg
     2041 ggtggaagag atgaaggtta cgattggttg attatgacac ccggtgtggg tttagatgac
     2101 aagggagatg cattgggtca acagtataga accgtggatg atgtggtttc tacaggatct
     2161 gacattatta ttgttggaag aggactattt gcaaagggaa gggatgctaa ggtagagggt
     2221 gaacgttaca gaaaagcagg ctgggaagca tatttgagaa gatgcggcca gcaaaactaa
     2281 aaaactgtat tataagtaaa tgcatgtata ctaaactcac aaattagagc ttcaatttaa
     2341 ttatatcagt tattacccga gtaacgaagc atctgtgctt cattttgtag aacaaaaatg
     2401 caacgcgaga gcgctaattt ttcaaacaaa gaatctgagc tgcattttta cagaacagaa
     2461 atgcaacgcg aaagcgctat tttaccaacg aagaatctgt gcttcatttt tgtaaaacaa
     2521 aaatgcaacg cgagagcgct aatttttcaa acaaagaatc tgagctgcat ttttacagaa
     2581 cagaaatgca acgcgagagc gctattttac caacaaagaa tctatacttc ttttttgttc
     2641 tacaaaaatg catcccgaga gcgctatttt tctaacaaag catcttagat tacttttttt
     2701 ctcctttgtg cgctctataa tgcagtctct tgataacttt ttgcactgta ggtccgttaa
     2761 ggttagaaga aggctacttt ggtgtctatt ttctcttcca taaaaaaagc ctgactccac
     2821 ttcccgcgtt tactgattac tagcgaagct gcgggtgcat tttttcaaga taaaggcatc
     2881 cccgattata ttctataccg atgtggattg cgcatacttt gtgaacagaa agtgatagcg
     2941 ttgatgattc ttcattggtc agaaaattat gaacggtttc ttctattttg tctctatata
     3001 ctacgtatag gaaatgttta cattttcgta ttgttttcga ttcactctat gaatagttct
     3061 tactacaatt tttttgtcta aagagtaata ctagagataa acataaaaaa tgtagaggtc
     3121 gagtttagat gcaagttcaa ggagcgaaag gtggatgggt aggttatata gggatatagc
     3181 acagagatat atagcaaaga gatacttttg agcaatgttt gtggaagcgg tattcgcaat
     3241 attttagtag ctcgttacag tccggtgcgt ttttggtttt ttgaaagtgc gtcatcagag
     3301 cgcttttggt tttcaaaagc gctctgaagt tcctatactt tctagctaga gaataggaac
     3361 ttcccgagcg gccgcgtgtt acaagcttga ctccagcgta actggactgc aatcaactca
     3421 ctggctcacc ttcacgggtg ggcctttctt cggtagaaaa tcaaaggatc ttcttgagat
     3481 cctttttttc tgcgcgtaat ctgctgcttg caaacaaaaa aaccaccgct accagcggtg
     3541 gtttgtttgc cggatcaaga gctaccaact ctttttccga ggtaactggc ttcagcagag
     3601 cgcagatacc aaatactgtt cttctagtgt agccgtagtt aggccaccac ttcaagaact
     3661 ctgtagcacc gcctacatac ctcgctctgc taatcctgtt accagtggct gctgccagtg
     3721 gcgataagtc gtgtcttacc gggttggact caagacgata gttaccggat aaggcgcagc
     3781 ggtcgggctg aacggggggt tcgtgcacac agcccagctt ggagcgaacg acctacaccg
     3841 aactgagata cctacagcgt gagctatgag aaagcgccac gcttcccgaa gggagaaagg
     3901 cggacaggta tccggtaagc ggcagggtcg gaacaggaga gcgcacgagg gagcttccag
     3961 gggtaaacgc ctggtatctt tatagtcctg tcgggtttcg ccacctctga cttgagcatc
     4021 gatttttgtg atgctcgtca ggggggcgga gcctatggaa aaacgccagc aacgcagaaa
     4081 ggcccacccg aaggtgagcc aggtgattac atttgggccc tcatcagagg ttttcaccgt
     4141 catcaccgaa acgcgcgagg cagctgcggt aaagctcatc agcgtggtcg tgaagcgatt
     4201 cacagatgtc tgcctgttca tccgcgtcca gctcgttgag tttctccaga agcgttaatg
     4261 tctggcttct gataaagcgg gccatgttaa gggcggtttt ttcctgtttg gtcacttacc
     4321 aatgcttaat cagtgaggca cctatctcag cgatctgtct atttcgttca tccatagttg
     4381 cctgactccc cgtcgtgtag ataactacga tgcgggaggg cttaccatct ggccccagtg
     4441 ctgcaatgat accgcgagac ccacgctcac cggctccaga tttatcagca ataaaccagc
     4501 cagccgggag ggccgagcgc agaagtgatc ctgcaacttt atccgcctcc atccagtcta
     4561 ttaattgttg ccgggaagct agagtaagta gttcgccagt taatagtttg cgcaacgttg
     4621 ttgccattgc tacaggcatc gtggtgtcac gctcgtcgtt tggtatggct tcattcagct
     4681 ccggttccca acgatcaagg cgagttacat gatcccccat gttgtgcaaa aaagcggtta
     4741 gctccttcgg tcctccgatc gttgccagaa gtaagttggc cgcagtgtta tcactcatgg
     4801 ttatggcagc actgcataat tctcttactg tcatgccatc cgtgagatgc ttttctgtga
     4861 ctggtgagta ctcaaccaag tcattctgag aatagtgtat gcggcgaccg agttgctctt
     4921 gcccggcgtc aatacgggat aataccgcgc cacatagcag aactttaaaa gtgctcatca
     4981 ttggaaaacg ttcttcgggg cgtaaactct caaggatctt accgctgttg agatccagtt
     5041 cgatgtaacc cactcgtgca cccaactgat cttcagcatc ttttactttc accagcgttt
     5101 ctgggtgagc aaaaacagga aggcaaaatg ccgcaaaaaa gggaataagg gcgacacgga
     5161 aatgttgaat actcatttta gcttccttag ctcctgaaaa tctcgataac tcaaaaaata
     5221 cgcccggtag tgatcttatt tcattatggt gaaagttgga acctcttacg tgccgatcaa
     5281 gtcaaaagcc tccggtcgga ggcttttgac tttctgctat ggaggtcagg tatgatttaa
     5341 atggtcagtt aga
//
