[The description below was written by a language model from this plasmid's Addgene catalogue record and the feature table of its GenBank file.]
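Description:
pGBW-m4046477 is an episomal yeast expression plasmid for producing the SARS-CoV-2 non-structural protein nsp8, a cleavage product of the ORF1ab polyprotein, in Saccharomyces cerevisiae. It is a shuttle vector. In E. coli it replicates from a high-copy ColE1/pUC-type origin and is selected with ampicillin through a beta-lactamase gene that the feature map shows downstream of a cat promoter. An annotated rop coding sequence lies directly adjacent to AmpR, although the catalogue lists the plasmid as high copy. Short phage T3 and T7 early terminators and a tonB terminator flank the bacterial modules and presumably insulate them from read-through transcription. In yeast the 2µ origin supports multicopy episomal maintenance. URA3 provides selection in uracil auxotrophs and can be counterselected with 5-fluoroorotic acid.

The nsp8 insert, listed at about 0.6 kb, was made by gene synthesis and recoded for S. cerevisiae codon usage. The coding sequence itself is not annotated in the feature table, but it would occupy the gap between the TEF1 promoter and the downstream tag features. The TEF1 promoter, taken from the translation elongation factor EF-1α gene, gives strong constitutive transcription. The backbone supplies a C-terminal thrombin recognition site followed by a 6xHis tag, so the protein can be captured by metal-affinity chromatography and the tag then removed by protease cleavage. A CYC1 terminator primer site just after the tag suggests that transcription ends in a CYC1 terminator. The plasmid belongs to a set of tagged SARS-CoV-2 protein constructs for yeast expression and purification. The depositor notes that the sequencing used for quality control may not cover the whole plasmid.
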