Addgene plasmid #149104: pGBW-m4046477
Purpose: Yeast Expression plasmid for SARS-CoV-2 nsp8
Depositing lab: Ginkgo Bioworks & Benjie Chen. Depositing organization: Ginkgo Bioworks.
Backbone
  Vector backbone: AmpR; 2u URA3
  Backbone size w/o insert (bp): 4078
  Vector type: Yeast Expression
  Selectable markers: URA3
Growth in bacteria
  Bacterial resistance: Ampicillin, 100 μg/mL
  Growth temperature: 37°C
  Growth strain: DH5alpha
  Copy number: High Copy
Gene/Insert
  Gene/Insert name: SARS-CoV-2 nsp8
  Species: S. cerevisiae (budding yeast); Severe acute respiratory syndrome coronavirus 2
  Insert size (bp): 593
  Mutation: Saccharomyces cerevisiae recode 1
  Entrez Gene: ORF1ab (a.k.a. GU280_gp01)
  Promoter: pTEF1
  Tag / fusion protein: Cleavable thrombin;6xHIS (C terminal on backbone)
  Cloning method: Unknown
Resource information
  A portion of this plasmid was derived from a plasmid made by: GinkgoBioworks
Depositor comments: NCBI Reference Sequence: YP_009725304.1. Created by gene synthesis with Not1 site. NGS used for QC was performed by Ginkgo and may not fully cover the entire plasmid.
How to cite: pGBW-m4046477 was a gift from Ginkgo Bioworks & Benjie Chen (Addgene plasmid # 149104 ; http://n2t.net/addgene:149104 ; RRID:Addgene_149104)
