>Addgene plasmid #149104 | pGBW-m4046477 | addgene partial sequence | sequence record 298113 | Ginkgo NGS Result
GCGGCCGCCCCACACACCATAGCTTCAAAATGTTTCTACTCCTTTTTTACTCTTCCAGATTTTCTCGGAC
TCCGCGCATCGCCGTACCACTTCAAAACACCCAAGCACAGCATACTAAATTTCCCCTCTTTCTTCCTCTA
GGGTGTCGTTAATTACCCGTACTAAAGGTTTGGAAAAGAAAAAAGAGACCGCCTCGTTTCTTTTTCTTCG
CACGTTTCTTTTTCTTGAAAATTTTTTTTTTTGATTTTTTTCTCTTTCGATGACCTCCCATTGATATTTA
AGTTAATAAACGGTCTTCAATTTCTCAAGTTTCAGTTTCATTTTTCTTGTTCTATTACAACTTTTTTTAC
TTCTTGCTCATTAGAAAGAAAGCATAGCAATCTAATCTAAGTTTTAATTACAAAATGGCTATCGCCAGTG
AATTTTCCTCATTACCTAGCTATGCAGCTTTCGCTACGGCTCAGGAGGCCTACGAACAAGCTGTAGCCAA
CGGCGACTCTGAAGTTGTTCTTAAGAAATTGAAGAAGTCTTTGAATGTCGCGAAATCTGAATTTGATAGA
GATGCTGCTATGCAACGTAAGCTAGAAAAGATGGCTGACCAAGCAATGACCCAAATGTACAAACAAGCCA
GAAGTGAGGACAAGCGAGCTAAGGTGACTTCCGCTATGCAAACAATGCTGTTCACTATGTTGAGAAAGTT
GGATAACGATGCTCTGAACAATATTATAAACAATGCCAGAGATGGTTGTGTCCCCCTCAACATTATCCCA
TTAACCACTGCCGCTAAATTGATGGTTGTTATTCCGGATTATAATACATACAAAAACACTTGCGACGGTA
CCACCTTCACATACGCCTCTGCTCTTTGGGAAATCCAACAGGTAGTCGACGCTGACTCCAAGATAGTTCA
ATTGAGCGAAATTTCTATGGATAACTCGCCAAACCTAGCTTGGCCATTAATCGTCACTGCGTTGAGAGCT
AATAGTGCGGTTAAGTTGCAACTCGTGCCGAGAGGTTCTCACCATCATCACCATCATTAAACAGGCCCCT
TTTCCTTTGTCGATATCATGTAATTAGTTATGTCACGCTTACATTCACGCCCTCCTCCCACATCCGCTCT
AACCGAAAAGGAAGGAGTTAGACAACCTGAAGTCTAGGTCCCTATTTATTTTTTTTAATAGTTATGTTAG
TATTAAGAACGTTATTTATATTTCAAATTTTTCTTTTTTTTCTGTACAAAGCGGCCGCCGAACCACTAGT
GCACTGCAGTACACGGTTTCCTTGAAATTTTTTTGATTCGGTAATCTCCGAACAGAAGGAAGAACGAAGG
AAGGAGCACAGACTTAGATTGGTATATATACGCATATGTAGTGTTGAAGAAACATGAAATTGCCCAGTAT
TCTTAACCCAACTGCACAGAACAAAAACGTGCAGGAAACGAAGATAAATCATGTCGAAAGCTACATATAA
GGAACGTGCTGCTACTCATCCTAGTCCTGTTGCTGCCAAGCTATTTAATATCATGCACGAAAAGCAAACA
AACTTGTGTGCTTCATTGGATGTTCGTACCACCAAGGAATTACTGGAGTTAGTTGAAGCATTAGGTCCCA
AAATTTGTTTACTAAAAACACATGTGGATATCTTGACTGATTTTTCCATGGAGGGCACAGTTAAGCCGCT
AAAGGCATTATCCGCCAAGTACAATTTTTTACTCTTCGAGGACAGAAAATTTGCTGACATTGGTAATACA
GTCAAATTGCAGTACTCTGCGGGTGTATACAGAATAGCAGAATGGGCAGACATTACGAATGCACACGGTG
TGGTGGGCCCAGGTATTGTTAGCGGTTTGAAGCAGGCGGCAGAAGAAGTAACAAAGGAACCTAGAGGCCT
TTTGATGTTAGCAGAATTGTCATGCAAGGGCTCCCTATCTACTGGAGAATATACTAAGGGTACTGTTGAC
ATTGCGAAGAGCGACAAAGATTTTGTTATCGGCTTTATTGCTCAAAGAGACATGGGTGGAAGAGATGAAG
GTTACGATTGGTTGATTATGACACCCGGTGTGGGTTTAGATGACAAGGGAGATGCATTGGGTCAACAGTA
TAGAACCGTGGATGATGTGGTTTCTACAGGATCTGACATTATTATTGTTGGAAGAGGACTATTTGCAAAG
GGAAGGGATGCTAAGGTAGAGGGTGAACGTTACAGAAAAGCAGGCTGGGAAGCATATTTGAGAAGATGCG
GCCAGCAAAACTAAAAAACTGTATTATAAGTAAATGCATGTATACTAAACTCACAAATTAGAGCTTCAAT
TTAATTATATCAGTTATTACCCGAGTAACGAAGCATCTGTGCTTCATTTTGTAGAACAAAAATGCAACGC
GAGAGCGCTAATTTTTCAAACAAAGAATCTGAGCTGCATTTTTACAGAACAGAAATGCAACGCGAAAGCG
CTATTTTACCAACGAAGAATCTGTGCTTCATTTTTGTAAAACAAAAATGCAACGCGAGAGCGCTAATTTT
TCAAACAAAGAATCTGAGCTGCATTTTTACAGAACAGAAATGCAACGCGAGAGCGCTATTTTACCAACAA
AGAATCTATACTTCTTTTTTGTTCTACAAAAATGCATCCCGAGAGCGCTATTTTTCTAACAAAGCATCTT
AGATTACTTTTTTTCTCCTTTGTGCGCTCTATAATGCAGTCTCTTGATAACTTTTTGCACTGTAGGTCCG
TTAAGGTTAGAAGAAGGCTACTTTGGTGTCTATTTTCTCTTCCATAAAAAAAGCCTGACTCCACTTCCCG
CGTTTACTGATTACTAGCGAAGCTGCGGGTGCATTTTTTCAAGATAAAGGCATCCCCGATTATATTCTAT
ACCGATGTGGATTGCGCATACTTTGTGAACAGAAAGTGATAGCGTTGATGATTCTTCATTGGTCAGAAAA
TTATGAACGGTTTCTTCTATTTTGTCTCTATATACTACGTATAGGAAATGTTTACATTTTCGTATTGTTT
TCGATTCACTCTATGAATAGTTCTTACTACAATTTTTTTGTCTAAAGAGTAATACTAGAGATAAACATAA
AAAATGTAGAGGTCGAGTTTAGATGCAAGTTCAAGGAGCGAAAGGTGGATGGGTAGGTTATATAGGGATA
TAGCACAGAGATATATAGCAAAGAGATACTTTTGAGCAATGTTTGTGGAAGCGGTATTCGCAATATTTTA
GTAGCTCGTTACAGTCCGGTGCGTTTTTGGTTTTTTGAAAGTGCGTCATCAGAGCGCTTTTGGTTTTCAA
AAGCGCTCTGAAGTTCCTATACTTTCTAGCTAGAGAATAGGAACTTCCCGAGCGGCCGCGTGTTACAAGC
TTGACTCCAGCGTAACTGGACTGCAATCAACTCACTGGCTCACCTTCACGGGTGGGCCTTTCTTCGGTAG
AAAATCAAAGGATCTTCTTGAGATCCTTTTTTTCTGCGCGTAATCTGCTGCTTGCAAACAAAAAAACCAC
CGCTACCAGCGGTGGTTTGTTTGCCGGATCAAGAGCTACCAACTCTTTTTCCGAGGTAACTGGCTTCAGC
AGAGCGCAGATACCAAATACTGTTCTTCTAGTGTAGCCGTAGTTAGGCCACCACTTCAAGAACTCTGTAG
CACCGCCTACATACCTCGCTCTGCTAATCCTGTTACCAGTGGCTGCTGCCAGTGGCGATAAGTCGTGTCT
TACCGGGTTGGACTCAAGACGATAGTTACCGGATAAGGCGCAGCGGTCGGGCTGAACGGGGGGTTCGTGC
ACACAGCCCAGCTTGGAGCGAACGACCTACACCGAACTGAGATACCTACAGCGTGAGCTATGAGAAAGCG
CCACGCTTCCCGAAGGGAGAAAGGCGGACAGGTATCCGGTAAGCGGCAGGGTCGGAACAGGAGAGCGCAC
GAGGGAGCTTCCAGGGGTAAACGCCTGGTATCTTTATAGTCCTGTCGGGTTTCGCCACCTCTGACTTGAG
CATCGATTTTTGTGATGCTCGTCAGGGGGGCGGAGCCTATGGAAAAACGCCAGCAACGCAGAAAGGCCCA
CCCGAAGGTGAGCCAGGTGATTACATTTGGGCCCTCATCAGAGGTTTTCACCGTCATCACCGAAACGCGC
GAGGCAGCTGCGGTAAAGCTCATCAGCGTGGTCGTGAAGCGATTCACAGATGTCTGCCTGTTCATCCGCG
TCCAGCTCGTTGAGTTTCTCCAGAAGCGTTAATGTCTGGCTTCTGATAAAGCGGGCCATGTTAAGGGCGG
TTTTTTCCTGTTTGGTCACTTACCAATGCTTAATCAGTGAGGCACCTATCTCAGCGATCTGTCTATTTCG
TTCATCCATAGTTGCCTGACTCCCCGTCGTGTAGATAACTACGATGCGGGAGGGCTTACCATCTGGCCCC
AGTGCTGCAATGATACCGCGAGACCCACGCTCACCGGCTCCAGATTTATCAGCAATAAACCAGCCAGCCG
GGAGGGCCGAGCGCAGAAGTGATCCTGCAACTTTATCCGCCTCCATCCAGTCTATTAATTGTTGCCGGGA
AGCTAGAGTAAGTAGTTCGCCAGTTAATAGTTTGCGCAACGTTGTTGCCATTGCTACAGGCATCGTGGTG
TCACGCTCGTCGTTTGGTATGGCTTCATTCAGCTCCGGTTCCCAACGATCAAGGCGAGTTACATGATCCC
CCATGTTGTGCAAAAAAGCGGTTAGCTCCTTCGGTCCTCCGATCGTTGCCAGAAGTAAGTTGGCCGCAGT
GTTATCACTCATGGTTATGGCAGCACTGCATAATTCTCTTACTGTCATGCCATCCGTGAGATGCTTTTCT
GTGACTGGTGAGTACTCAACCAAGTCATTCTGAGAATAGTGTATGCGGCGACCGAGTTGCTCTTGCCCGG
CGTCAATACGGGATAATACCGCGCCACATAGCAGAACTTTAAAAGTGCTCATCATTGGAAAACGTTCTTC
GGGGCGTAAACTCTCAAGGATCTTACCGCTGTTGAGATCCAGTTCGATGTAACCCACTCGTGCACCCAAC
TGATCTTCAGCATCTTTTACTTTCACCAGCGTTTCTGGGTGAGCAAAAACAGGAAGGCAAAATGCCGCAA
AAAAGGGAATAAGGGCGACACGGAAATGTTGAATACTCATTTTAGCTTCCTTAGCTCCTGAAAATCTCGA
TAACTCAAAAAATACGCCCGGTAGTGATCTTATTTCATTATGGTGAAAGTTGGAACCTCTTACGTGCCGA
TCAAGTCAAAAGCCTCCGGTCGGAGGCTTTTGACTTTCTGCTATGGAGGTCAGGTATGATTTAAATGGTC
AGTTAGA
